Addgene plasmid #112029: pNAS1b split mCherry NEDD4 WW2 pos ctrl
Purpose: Mode #2 phosphosite positive control (split mCherry, using NEDD4 WW2 binding domain paired with proline-rich positive control peptide)
Depositing lab: Jesse Rinehart. Depositing organization: Yale University. Publication: Encoding human serine phosphopeptides in bacteria for proteome-wide identification of phosphorylation-dependent interactions. Barber KW, Muir P, Szeligowski RV, Rogulina S, Gerstein M, Sampson JR, Isaacs FJ, Rinehart J. Nat Biotechnol. 2018 Aug;36(7):638-644. doi: 10.1038/nbt.4150. Epub 2018 Jun 11. PubMed 29889213.
Backbone
  Vector backbone: pNAS1b
  Backbone size w/o insert (bp): 5500
  Vector type: Bacterial Expression
Growth in bacteria
  Bacterial resistance: Ampicillin, 100 μg/mL
  Growth temperature: 37°C
  Growth strain: DH5alpha
  Copy number: Unknown
Gene/Insert
  Gene/Insert name: NEDD4 WW2 domain fused to C-terminal split mCherry, proline-rich pos ctrl interacting peptide fused to N-terminal split mCherry
  Tag / fusion protein: Split mCherry
Terms and licenses: Academic/Nonprofit Terms; Industry Terms: Not Available to Industry
Depositor comments: Backbone originally described in Sawyer, et al, Designed Phosphoprotein Recognition in Escherichia coli, 2014. Binding domain under araBAD, phosphosite/peptide cassette under pLtetO
How to cite: pNAS1b split mCherry NEDD4 WW2 pos ctrl was a gift from Jesse Rinehart (Addgene plasmid # 112029 ; http://n2t.net/addgene:112029 ; RRID:Addgene_112029)
