[The description below was written by a language model from this plasmid's Addgene catalogue record, the feature table of its GenBank file and pLannotate feature annotations shown in this document.]
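Description:
pNAS1b split mCherry NEDD4 WW2 pos ctrl is a bacterial expression plasmid built on the pNAS1b backbone for a split-fluorescent-protein (bimolecular fluorescence complementation) interaction assay in E. coli. It replicates from a medium-copy p15A origin, which is compatible with ColE1-type plasmids in the same cell, and is selected with ampicillin through the bla gene under its own promoter. The sequenced record is 4,893 bp, somewhat smaller than the backbone size listed in the catalogue entry.

The plasmid carries two independently inducible expression cassettes. The first is driven by the arabinose-inducible araBAD promoter, with the divergently transcribed araC regulator also on the plasmid. It encodes the NEDD4 WW2 binding domain fused to the C-terminal fragment of mCherry, followed by a 6xHis tag and the rrnB T1 and T2 terminators. Automated annotation labels the WW region as a SAV1 fragment and the short fluorescent protein piece as another Discosoma-derived variant; these are most likely homology matches to the WW domain and the mCherry fragment. The second cassette uses the PLtetO-1 promoter, which contains tet operators and is repressed by TetR, together with a strong ribosome binding site. It expresses the N-terminal mCherry fragment fused to a proline-rich peptide and ends at an rrnB T1 terminator.

When the WW2 domain binds the proline-rich peptide, the two mCherry halves come together and red fluorescence is reconstituted. The record describes the construct as the "Mode #2" positive control in a system for screening interactions between phospho-binding domains and genetically encoded human serine phosphopeptides. It provides a phosphorylation-independent reference signal for that assay.
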