LOCUS       Exported 4893 bp ds-DNA circular SYN 13-MAY-2021
DEFINITION  Mode #2 phosphosite positive control (split mCherry, using NEDD4 WW2
            binding domain paired with proline-rich positive control peptide).
ACCESSION   .
VERSION     .
KEYWORDS    pNAS1b split mCherry NEDD4 WW2 pos ctrl
SOURCE      synthetic DNA construct
  ORGANISM  synthetic DNA construct
REFERENCE   1 (bases 1 to 4893)
  AUTHORS   Barber KW, Muir P, Szeligowski RV, Rogulina S, Gerstein M, Sampson
            JR, Isaacs FJ, Rinehart J
  TITLE     Encoding human serine phosphopeptides in bacteria for proteome-wide
            identification of phosphorylation-dependent interactions.
  JOURNAL   Nat Biotechnol. 2018 Aug;36(7):638-644. doi: 10.1038/nbt.4150. Epub
            2018 Jun 11.
  PUBMED    29889213
REFERENCE   2 (bases 1 to 4893)
  AUTHORS   .
  TITLE     Direct Submission
  JOURNAL   Exported May 13, 2021 from SnapGene Server 1.1.58
            http://www.snapgene.com
FEATURES             Location/Qualifiers
     source          1..4893
                     /organism="synthetic DNA construct"
                     /mol_type="other DNA"
     CDS             441..458
                     /codon_start=1
                     /product="6xHis affinity tag"
                     /label=6xHis
                     /translation="HHHHHH"
     primer_bind     complement(508..525)
                     /label=pBAD Reverse
                     /note="For vectors with E. coli araBAD promoter, reverse
                     primer"
     terminator      678..764
                     /gene="Escherichia coli rrnB"
                     /label=rrnB T1 terminator
                     /note="transcription terminator T1 from the E. coli rrnB
                     gene"
     terminator      856..883
                     /label=rrnB T2 terminator
                     /note="transcription terminator T2 from the E. coli rrnB
                     gene"
     promoter        913..976
                     /gene="bla"
                     /label=AmpR promoter
     CDS             977..1837
                     /codon_start=1
                     /gene="bla"
                     /product="beta-lactamase"
                     /label=AmpR
                     /note="confers resistance to ampicillin, carbenicillin, and
                     related antibiotics"
                     /translation="MSIQHFRVALIPFFAAFCLPVFAHPETLVKVKDAEDQLGARVGYI
                     ELDLNSGKILESFRPEERFPMMSTFKVLLCGAVLSRVDAGQEQLGRRIHYSQNDLVEYS
                     PVTEKHLTDGMTVRELCSAAITMSDNTAANLLLTTIGGPKELTAFLHNMGDHVTRLDRW
                     EPELNEAIPNDERDTTMPVAMATTLRKLLTGELLTLASRQQLIDWMEADKVAGPLLRSA
                     LPAGWFIADKSGAGERGSRGIIAALGPDGKPSRIVVIYTTGSQATMDERNRQIAEIGAS
                     LIKHW"
     primer_bind     complement(1195..1214)
                     /label=Amp-R
                     /note="Ampicillin resistance gene, reverse primer"
     promoter        1983..2056
                     /label=PLtetO-1 promoter
                     /note="modified phage lambda PL promoter with tet operator
                     sites (Lutz and Bujard, 1997)"
     protein_bind    1983..2001
                     /gene="tetO"
                     /label=tet operator
                     /bound_moiety="tetracycline repressor TetR"
                     /note="bacterial operator O2 for the tetR and tetA genes"
     protein_bind    2008..2026
                     /gene="tetO"
                     /label=tet operator
                     /bound_moiety="tetracycline repressor TetR"
                     /note="bacterial operator O2 for the tetR and tetA genes"
     RBS             2066..2077
                     /note="strong bacterial ribosome binding site (Elowitz and
                     Leibler, 2000)"
     primer_bind     complement(2235..2253)
                     /label=mCherry-R
                     /note="mCherry, reverse primer"
     primer_bind     2503..2522
                     /label=mCherry-F
                     /note="mCherry, forward primer"
     terminator      2678..2764
                     /gene="Escherichia coli rrnB"
                     /label=rrnB T1 terminator
                     /note="transcription terminator T1 from the E. coli rrnB
                     gene"
     primer_bind     complement(2918..2935)
                     /label=L4440
                     /note="L4440 vector, forward primer"
     rep_origin      complement(3052..3597)
                     /direction=LEFT
                     /label=p15A ori
                     /note="Plasmids containing the medium-copy-number p15A
                     origin of replication can be propagated in E. coli cells
                     that contain a second plasmid with the ColE1 origin. "
     primer_bind     complement(3132..3151)
                     /label=pBR322ori-F
                     /note="pBR322 origin, forward primer"
     CDS             complement(3745..4623)
                     /codon_start=1
                     /gene="araC"
                     /product="L-arabinose regulatory protein"
                     /label=araC
                     /translation="MAEAQNDPLLPGYSFNAHLVAGLTPIEANGYLDFFIDRPLGMKGY
                     ILNLTIRGQGVVKNQGREFVCRPGDILLFPPGEIHHYGRHPEAREWYHQWVYFRPRAYW
                     HEWLNWPSIFANTGFFRPDEAHQPHFSDLFGQIINAGQGEGRYSELLAINLLEQLLLRR
                     MEAINESLHPPMDNRVREACQYISDHLADSNFDIASVAQHVCLSPSRLSHLFRQQLGIS
                     VLSWREDQRISQAKLLLSTTRMPIATVGRNVGFDDQLYFSRVFKKCTGASPSEFRAGCE
                     EKVNDVAVKLS"
     promoter        4650..41
                     /gene="araBAD"
                     /label=araBAD promoter
                     /note="promoter of the L-arabinose operon of E. coli; the
                     araC regulatory gene is transcribed in the opposite
                     direction (Guzman et al., 1995)"
     primer_bind     4857..4876
                     /label=pBAD Forward
                     /note="For vectors with E. coli araBAD promoter, forward
                     primer"
ORIGIN
        1 tacctgacgc tttttatcgc aactctctac tgtttctcca tacccgtttt ttgggctaac
       61 aggaggaatt acatatgagt gggttacccc caggttggga agaaaagcag gatgatcgcg
      121 ggcgttcgta ttatgtagac cacaacagta agactactac ttggtcgaaa cctacgatgg
      181 agctcggagc ggctgcagga ggaagcggag gcgcgctgaa gggcgagatc aagcagaggc
      241 tgaagctgaa ggacggcggc cactacgacg ctgaggtcaa gaccacctac aaggccaaga
      301 agcccgtgca actgcccggc gcctacaacg tcaacatcaa gttggacatc acctcccaca
      361 acgaggacta caccatcgtg gaacagtacg aacgcgccga gggccgccac tccaccggcg
      421 gcatggacga gctgtacaag catcaccatc accatcacta attataacag ctcttggctg
      481 ttttggcgga tgagagaaga ttttcagcct gatacagatt aaatcagaac gcagaagcgg
      541 tctgataaaa cagaatttgc ctggcggcag tagcgcggtg gtcccacctg accccatgcc
      601 gaactcagaa gtgaaacgcc gtagcgccga tggtagtgtg gggtctcccc atgcgagagt
      661 agggaactgc caggcatcaa ataaaacgaa aggctcagtc gaaagactgg gcctttcgtt
      721 ttatctgttg tttgtcggtg aacgctctcc tgagtaggac aaatccgccg ggagcggatt
      781 tgaacgttgc gaagcaacgg cccggagggt ggcgggcagg acgcccgcca taaactgcca
      841 ggcatcaaat taagcagaag gccatcctga cggatggcct ttttgcgttt ctacaaactc
      901 ctcgagttca aatatgtatc cgctcatgag acaataaccc tgataaatgc ttcaataata
      961 ttgaaaaagg aagagtatga gtattcaaca tttccgtgtc gcccttattc ccttttttgc
     1021 ggcattttgc cttcctgttt ttgctcaccc agaaacgctg gtgaaagtaa aagatgctga
     1081 agatcagttg ggtgcacgag tgggttacat cgaactggat ctcaacagcg gtaagatcct
     1141 tgagagtttt cgccccgaag aacgttttcc aatgatgagc acttttaaag ttctgctatg
     1201 tggcgcggta ttatcccgtg ttgacgccgg gcaagagcaa ctcggtcgcc gcatacacta
     1261 ttctcagaat gacttggttg agtactcacc agtcacagaa aagcatctta cggatggcat
     1321 gacagtaaga gaattatgca gtgctgccat aaccatgagt gataacactg cggccaactt
     1381 acttctgaca acgatcggag gaccgaagga gctaaccgct tttttgcaca acatggggga
     1441 tcatgtaact cgccttgatc gttgggaacc ggagctgaat gaagccatac caaacgacga
     1501 gcgtgacacc acgatgcctg tagcaatggc aacaacgttg cgcaaactat taactggcga
     1561 actacttact ctagcttccc ggcaacaatt aatagactgg atggaggcgg ataaagttgc
     1621 aggaccactt ctgcgctcgg cccttccggc tggctggttt attgctgata aatctggagc
     1681 cggtgagcgt gggtctcgcg gtatcattgc agcactgggg ccagatggta agccctcccg
     1741 tatcgtagtt atctacacga cggggagtca ggcaactatg gatgaacgaa atagacagat
     1801 cgctgagata ggtgcctcac tgattaagca ttggtaactg tcagaccaag tttactcata
     1861 tatactttag attgatttaa aacttcattt ttaatttaaa aggatctagg tgaagatcct
     1921 ttttgataat ctcatgacca aaatccctta acgtgagttt tcgttccact gagcgaagat
     1981 cttccctatc agtgatagag attgacatcc ctatcagtga tagagatact gagcacatca
     2041 gcaggacgca ctgaccgaat tcattaaaga ggagaaaggt tccatggcat ccgtgagcaa
     2101 gggcgaggag gataacatgg ccatcatcaa ggagttcatg cgcttcaagg tgcacatgga
     2161 gggctccgtg aacggccacg agttcgagat cgagggcgag ggcgagggcc gcccctacga
     2221 gggcacccag accgccaagc tgaaggtgac caagggtggc cccctgccct tcgcctggga
     2281 catcctgtcc cctcagttca tgtacggctc caaggcctac gtgaagcacc ccgccgacat
     2341 ccccgactac ttgaagctgt ccttccccga gggcttcaag tgggagcgcg tgatgaactt
     2401 cgaggacggc ggcgtggtga ccgtgaccca ggactcctcc ctgcaggacg gcgagttcat
     2461 ctacaaggtg aagctgcgcg gcaccaactt cccctccgac ggccccgtaa tgcagaagaa
     2521 gaccatgggc tgggaggcct cctccgagcg gatgtacccc gaggacggtg gctctggctc
     2581 tgggtcgact ggtggtacca ttcctggcac accaccgccc aactatgaca agctttaaca
     2641 gctgattaag ctacatggta cgcgtgctgc caggcatcaa ataaaacgaa aggctcagtc
     2701 gaaagactgg gcctttcgtt ttatctgttg tttgtcggtg aacgctctcc tgagtaggac
     2761 aaatccgccg ccctcctagg atcagcgcta gcggagtgta tactggctta ctatgttggc
     2821 actgatgagg gtgtcagtga agtgcttcat gtggcaggag aaaaaaggct gcaccggtgc
     2881 gtcagcagaa tatgtgatac aggatatatt ccgcttcctc gctcactgac tcgctacgct
     2941 cggtcgttcg actgcggcga gcggaaatgg cttacgaacg gggcggagat ttcctggaag
     3001 atgccaggaa gatacttaac agggaagtga gagggccgcg gcaaagccgt ttttccatag
     3061 gctccgcccc cctgacaagc atcacgaaat ctgacgctca aatcagtggt ggcgaaaccc
     3121 gacaggacta taaagatacc aggcgtttcc ccctggcggc tccctcgtgc gctctcctgt
     3181 tcctgccttt cggtttaccg gtgtcattcc gctgttatgg ccgcgtttgt ctcattccac
     3241 gcctgacact cagttccggg taggcagttc gctccaagct ggactgtatg cacgaacccc
     3301 ccgttcagtc cgaccgctgc gccttatccg gtaactatcg tcttgagtcc aacccggaaa
     3361 gacatgcaaa agcaccactg gcagcagcca ctggtaattg atttagagga gttagtcttg
     3421 aagtcatgcg ccggttaagg ctaaactgaa aggacaagtt ttggtgactg cgctcctcca
     3481 agccagttac ctcggttcaa agagttggta gctcagagaa ccttcgaaaa accgccctgc
     3541 aaggcggttt tttcgttttc agagcaagag attacgcgca gaccaaaacg atctcaagaa
     3601 gatcatctta ttaactgcag agatcaattc gcgcgcgaag gcgaagcggc atgctgcata
     3661 atgtgcctgt caaatggacg aagcagggat tctgcaaacc ctatgctact ccgtcaagcc
     3721 gtcaattgtc tgattcgtta ccaattatga caacttgacg gctacatcat tcactttttc
     3781 ttcacaaccg gcacggaact cgctcgggct ggccccggtg cattttttaa atacccgcga
     3841 gaaatagagt tgatcgtcaa aaccaacatt gcgaccgacg gtggcgatag gcatccgggt
     3901 ggtgctcaaa agcagcttcg cctggctgat acgttggtcc tcgcgccagc ttaagacgct
     3961 aatccctaac tgctggcgga aaagatgtga cagacgcgac ggcgacaagc aaacatgctg
     4021 tgcgacgctg gcgatatcaa aattgctgtc tgccaggtga tcgctgatgt actgacaagc
     4081 ctcgcgtacc cgattatcca tcggtggatg gagcgactcg ttaatcgctt ccatgcgccg
     4141 cagtaacaat tgctcaagca gatttatcgc cagcagctcc gaatagcgcc cttccccttg
     4201 cccggcgtta atgatttgcc caaacaggtc gctgaaatgc ggctggtgcg cttcatccgg
     4261 gcgaaagaac cccgtattgg caaatattga cggccagtta agccattcat gccagtaggc
     4321 gcgcggacga aagtaaaccc actggtgata ccattcgcga gcctccggat gacgaccgta
     4381 gtgatgaatc tctcctggcg ggaacagcaa aatatcaccc ggtcggcaaa caaattctcg
     4441 tccctgattt ttcaccaccc cctgaccgcg aatggtgaga ttgagaatat aacctttcat
     4501 tcccagcggt cggtcgataa aaaaatcgag ataaccgttg gcctcaatcg gcgttaaacc
     4561 cgccaccaga tgggcattaa acgagtatcc cggcagcagg ggatcatttt gcgcttcagc
     4621 catacttttc atactcccgc cattcagaga agaaaccaat tgtccatatt gcatcagaca
     4681 ttgccgtcac tgcgtctttt actggctctt ctcgctaacc aaaccggtaa ccccgcttat
     4741 taaaagcatt ctgtaacaaa gcgggaccaa agccatgaca aaaacgcgta acaaaagtgt
     4801 ctataatcac ggcagaaaag tccacattga ttatttgcac ggcgtcacac tttgctatgc
     4861 catagcattt ttatccataa gattagcgga tcc
//
