Features (pLannotate 1.2.2; 16 found; start..end, strand, type, name):
     84..173     +  CDS            SAV1 (fragment): SAV1_HUMAN - Also known as WW45. Experimental evidence at protein level: Swiss-Prot protein existence level 1. Regulator of STK3/MST2 and STK4/MST1 in the Hippo signaling pathway which plays a pivotal role in organ size control and tumor suppression by restricting proliferation and promoting apoptosis. The core of this pathway is composed of a kinase cascade wherein STK3/MST2 and STK4/MST1, in complex with its regulatory protein SAV1, phosphorylates and activates LATS1/2 in complex with its regulatory protein MOB1, which in turn phosphorylates and inactivates YAP1 oncoprotein and WWTR1/TAZ. Ph
    210..440     +  CDS            Blue102 (fragment): Blue102 is a fluorescent protein published in 2010, derived from Discosoma sp..
    441..458     +  CDS            7xHis (fragment): 6xHis affinity tag
    559..674     +  ncRNA          5S rRNA: Accession: RF00001 - 5S ribosomal RNA
    678..764     +  terminator     rrnB T1 terminator: Escherichia coli rrnB; transcription terminator T1 from the E. coli rrnB gene
    856..883     +  terminator     rrnB T2 terminator: transcription terminator T2 from the E. coli rrnB gene
    913..976     +  promoter       AmpR promoter: bla
    977..1837    +  CDS            AmpR: β-lactamase; bla; confers resistance to ampicillin, carbenicillin, and related antibiotics
   1983..2056    +  promoter       PLtetO-1 promoter: modified phage lambda PL promoter with tet operator sites (Lutz and Bujard, 1997)
   2093..2584    +  CDS            RDSmCherry0.1 (fragment): RDSmCherry0.1 is a basic (constitutively fluorescent) red fluorescent protein published in 2017, derived from Discosoma sp..
   2678..2764    +  terminator     rrnB T1 terminator: Escherichia coli rrnB; transcription terminator T1 from the E. coli rrnB gene
   2784..2810    +  misc_feature   bom (fragment): basis of mobility region from pBR322
   2909..2964    -  rep_origin     RSF ori (fragment): Plasmids containing the RSF 1030 origin of replication can be propagated in E. coli cells that contain additional plasmids with compatible origins.
   3052..3597    -  rep_origin     p15A ori: Plasmids containing the medium-copy-number p15A origin of replication can be propagated in E. coli cells that contain a second plasmid with the ColE1 origin.
   3745..4623    -  CDS            araC: L-arabinose regulatory protein; araC
   4650..41      +  promoter       araBAD promoter (across the origin): araBAD; promoter of the L-arabinose operon of E. coli; the araC regulatory gene is transcribed in the opposite direction (Guzman et al., 1995)
>Addgene plasmid #112029 | pNAS1b split mCherry NEDD4 WW2 pos ctrl | addgene full sequence | sequence record 213508 | Addgene NGS Result
TACCTGACGCTTTTTATCGCAACTCTCTACTGTTTCTCCATACCCGTTTTTTGGGCTAACAGGAGGAATT
ACATATGAGTGGGTTACCCCCAGGTTGGGAAGAAAAGCAGGATGATCGCGGGCGTTCGTATTATGTAGAC
CACAACAGTAAGACTACTACTTGGTCGAAACCTACGATGGAGCTCGGAGCGGCTGCAGGAGGAAGCGGAG
GCGCGCTGAAGGGCGAGATCAAGCAGAGGCTGAAGCTGAAGGACGGCGGCCACTACGACGCTGAGGTCAA
GACCACCTACAAGGCCAAGAAGCCCGTGCAACTGCCCGGCGCCTACAACGTCAACATCAAGTTGGACATC
ACCTCCCACAACGAGGACTACACCATCGTGGAACAGTACGAACGCGCCGAGGGCCGCCACTCCACCGGCG
GCATGGACGAGCTGTACAAGCATCACCATCACCATCACTAATTATAACAGCTCTTGGCTGTTTTGGCGGA
TGAGAGAAGATTTTCAGCCTGATACAGATTAAATCAGAACGCAGAAGCGGTCTGATAAAACAGAATTTGC
CTGGCGGCAGTAGCGCGGTGGTCCCACCTGACCCCATGCCGAACTCAGAAGTGAAACGCCGTAGCGCCGA
TGGTAGTGTGGGGTCTCCCCATGCGAGAGTAGGGAACTGCCAGGCATCAAATAAAACGAAAGGCTCAGTC
GAAAGACTGGGCCTTTCGTTTTATCTGTTGTTTGTCGGTGAACGCTCTCCTGAGTAGGACAAATCCGCCG
GGAGCGGATTTGAACGTTGCGAAGCAACGGCCCGGAGGGTGGCGGGCAGGACGCCCGCCATAAACTGCCA
GGCATCAAATTAAGCAGAAGGCCATCCTGACGGATGGCCTTTTTGCGTTTCTACAAACTCCTCGAGTTCA
AATATGTATCCGCTCATGAGACAATAACCCTGATAAATGCTTCAATAATATTGAAAAAGGAAGAGTATGA
GTATTCAACATTTCCGTGTCGCCCTTATTCCCTTTTTTGCGGCATTTTGCCTTCCTGTTTTTGCTCACCC
AGAAACGCTGGTGAAAGTAAAAGATGCTGAAGATCAGTTGGGTGCACGAGTGGGTTACATCGAACTGGAT
CTCAACAGCGGTAAGATCCTTGAGAGTTTTCGCCCCGAAGAACGTTTTCCAATGATGAGCACTTTTAAAG
TTCTGCTATGTGGCGCGGTATTATCCCGTATTGACGCCGGGCAAGAGCAACTCGGTCGCCGCATACACTA
TTCTCAGAATGACTTGGTTGAGTACTCACCAGTCACAGAAAAGCATCTTACGGATGGCATGACAGTAAGA
GAATTATGCAGTGCTGCCATAACCATGAGTGATAACACTGCGGCCAACTTACTTCTGACAACGATCGGAG
GACCGAAGGAGCTAACCGCTTTTTTGCACAACATGGGGGATCATGTAACTCGCCTTGATCGTTGGGAACC
GGAGCTGAATGAAGCCATACCAAACGACGAGCGTGACACCACGATGCCTGTAGCAATGGCAACAACGTTG
CGCAAACTATTAACTGGCGAACTACTTACTCTAGCTTCCCGGCAACAATTAATAGACTGGATGGAGGCGG
ATAAAGTTGCAGGACCACTTCTGCGCTCGGCCCTTCCGGCTGGCTGGTTTATTGCTGATAAATCTGGAGC
CGGTGAGCGTGGGTCTCGCGGTATCATTGCAGCACTGGGGCCAGATGGTAAGCCCTCCCGTATCGTAGTT
ATCTACACGACGGGGAGTCAGGCAACTATGGATGAACGAAATAGACAGATCGCTGAGATAGGTGCCTCAC
TGATTAAGCATTGGTAACTGTCAGACCAAGTTTACTCATATATACTTTAGATTGATTTAAAACTTCATTT
TTAATTTAAAAGGATCTAGGTGAAGATCCTTTTTGATAATCTCATGACCAAAATCCCTTAACGTGAGTTT
TCGTTCCACTGAGCGAAGATCTTCCCTATCAGTGATAGAGATTGACATCCCTATCAGTGATAGAGATACT
GAGCACATCAGCAGGACGCACTGACCGAATTCATTAAAGAGGAGAAAGGTTCCATGGCATCCGTGAGCAA
GGGCGAGGAGGATAACATGGCCATCATCAAGGAGTTCATGCGCTTCAAGGTGCACATGGAGGGCTCCGTG
AACGGCCACGAGTTCGAGATCGAGGGCGAGGGCGAGGGCCGCCCCTACGAGGGCACCCAGACCGCCAAGC
TGAAGGTGACCAAGGGTGGCCCCCTGCCCTTCGCCTGGGACATCCTGTCCCCTCAGTTCATGTACGGCTC
CAAGGCCTACGTGAAGCACCCCGCCGACATCCCCGACTACTTGAAGCTGTCCTTCCCCGAGGGCTTCAAG
TGGGAGCGCGTGATGAACTTCGAGGACGGCGGCGTGGTGACCGTGACCCAGGACTCCTCCCTGCAGGACG
GCGAGTTCATCTACAAGGTGAAGCTGCGCGGCACCAACTTCCCCTCCGACGGCCCCGTAATGCAGAAGAA
GACCATGGGCTGGGAGGCCTCCTCCGAGCGGATGTACCCCGAGGACGGTGGCTCTGGCTCTGGGTCGACT
GGTGGTACCATTCCTGGCACACCACCGCCCAACTATGACAAGCTTTAACAGCTGATTAAGCTACATGGTA
CGCGTGCTGCCAGGCATCAAATAAAACGAAAGGCTCAGTCGAAAGACTGGGCCTTTCGTTTTATCTGTTG
TTTGTCGGTGAACGCTCTCCTGAGTAGGACAAATCCGCCGCCCTCCTAGGATCAGCGCTAGCGGAGTGTA
TACTGGCTTACTATGTTGGCACTGATGAGGGTGTCAGTGAAGTGCTTCATGTGGCAGGAGAAAAAAGGCT
GCACCGGTGCGTCAGCAGAATATGTGATACAGGATATATTCCGCTTCCTCGCTCACTGACTCGCTACGCT
CGGTCGTTCGACTGCGGCGAGCGGAAATGGCTTACGAACGGGGCGGAGATTTCCTGGAAGATGCCAGGAA
GATACTTAACAGGGAAGTGAGAGGGCCGCGGCAAAGCCGTTTTTCCATAGGCTCCGCCCCCCTGACAAGC
ATCACGAAATCTGACGCTCAAATCAGTGGTGGCGAAACCCGACAGGACTATAAAGATACCAGGCGTTTCC
CCCTGGCGGCTCCCTCGTGCGCTCTCCTGTTCCTGCCTTTCGGTTTACCGGTGTCATTCCGCTGTTATGG
CCGCGTTTGTCTCATTCCACGCCTGACACTCAGTTCCGGGTAGGCAGTTCGCTCCAAGCTGGACTGTATG
CACGAACCCCCCGTTCAGTCCGACCGCTGCGCCTTATCCGGTAACTATCGTCTTGAGTCCAACCCGGAAA
GACATGCAAAAGCACCACTGGCAGCAGCCACTGGTAATTGATTTAGAGGAGTTAGTCTTGAAGTCATGCG
CCGGTTAAGGCTAAACTGAAAGGACAAGTTTTGGTGACTGCGCTCCTCCAAGCCAGTTACCTCGGTTCAA
AGAGTTGGTAGCTCAGAGAACCTTCGAAAAACCGCCCTGCAAGGCGGTTTTTTCGTTTTCAGAGCAAGAG
ATTACGCGCAGACCAAAACGATCTCAAGAAGATCATCTTATTAACTGCAGAGATCAATTCGCGCGCGAAG
GCGAAGCGGCATGCTGCATAATGTGCCTGTCAAATGGACGAAGCAGGGATTCTGCAAACCCTATGCTACT
CCGTCAAGCCGTCAATTGTCTGATTCGTTACCAATTATGACAACTTGACGGCTACATCATTCACTTTTTC
TTCACAACCGGCACGGAACTCGCTCGGGCTGGCCCCGGTGCATTTTTTAAATACCCGCGAGAAATAGAGT
TGATCGTCAAAACCAACATTGCGACCGACGGTGGCGATAGGCATCCGGGTGGTGCTCAAAAGCAGCTTCG
CCTGGCTGATACGTTGGTCCTCGCGCCAGCTTAAGACGCTAATCCCTAACTGCTGGCGGAAAAGATGTGA
CAGACGCGACGGCGACAAGCAAACATGCTGTGCGACGCTGGCGATATCAAAATTGCTGTCTGCCAGGTGA
TCGCTGATGTACTGACAAGCCTCGCGTACCCGATTATCCATCGGTGGATGGAGCGACTCGTTAATCGCTT
CCATGCGCCGCAGTAACAATTGCTCAAGCAGATTTATCGCCAGCAGCTCCGAATAGCGCCCTTCCCCTTG
CCCGGCGTTAATGATTTGCCCAAACAGGTCGCTGAAATGCGGCTGGTGCGCTTCATCCGGGCGAAAGAAC
CCCGTATTGGCAAATATTGACGGCCAGTTAAGCCATTCATGCCAGTAGGCGCGCGGACGAAAGTAAACCC
ACTGGTGATACCATTCGCGAGCCTCCGGATGACGACCGTAGTGATGAATCTCTCCTGGCGGGAACAGCAA
AATATCACCCGGTCGGCAAACAAATTCTCGTCCCTGATTTTTCACCACCCCCTGACCGCGAATGGTGAGA
TTGAGAATATAACCTTTCATTCCCAGCGGTCGGTCGATAAAAAAATCGAGATAACCGTTGGCCTCAATCG
GCGTTAAACCCGCCACCAGATGGGCATTAAACGAGTATCCCGGCAGCAGGGGATCATTTTGCGCTTCAGC
CATACTTTTCATACTCCCGCCATTCAGAGAAGAAACCAATTGTCCATATTGCATCAGACATTGCCGTCAC
TGCGTCTTTTACTGGCTCTTCTCGCTAACCAAACCGGTAACCCCGCTTATTAAAAGCATTCTGTAACAAA
GCGGGACCAAAGCCATGACAAAAACGCGTAACAAAAGTGTCTATAATCACGGCAGAAAAGTCCACATTGA
TTATTTGCACGGCGTCACACTTTGCTATGCCATAGCATTTTTATCCATAAGATTAGCGGATCC
